>Addgene plasmid #250455 | pPR-1_2A_LD5T | addgene full sequence | sequence record 498458 | Addgene NGS Result
ACATCTCACTTCGATAAAATGCCAGAGAGGGATGTTGTTTCTTGGACCGCGATGATCTCTGGTTATGCAC
AGAACGGTAGGATAGACGAAGCAAGAGAACTCTTGTCTTCACGAAGTGGCTCTTCAGTGGACGAAAGGGC
CTCGTGATACGCCTATTTTTATAGGTTAATGTCATGATAATAATGGTTTCTTAGACGTCAGGTGGCACTT
TTCGGGGAAATGTGCGCGGAACCCCTATTTGTTTATTTTTCTAAATACATTCAAATATGTATCCGCTCAT
GAGACAATAACCCTGATAAATGCTTCAATAATATTGAAAAAGGAAGAGTATGGCTAAAATGAGAATATCA
CCGGAATTGAAAAAACTGATCGAAAAATACCGCTGCGTAAAAGATACGGAAGGAATGTCTCCTGCTAAGG
TATATAAGCTGGTGGGAGAAAATGAAAACCTATATTTAAAAATGACGGACAGCCGGTATAAAGGGACCAC
CTATGATGTGGAACGGGAAAAGGACATGATGCTATGGCTGGAAGGAAAGCTGCCTGTTCCAAAGGTCCTG
CACTTTGAACGGCATGATGGCTGGAGCAATCTGCTCATGAGTGAGGCCGATGGCGTCCTTTGCTCGGAAG
AGTATGAAGATGAACAAAGCCCTGAAAAGATTATCGAGCTGTATGCGGAGTGCATCAGGCTCTTTCACTC
CATCGACATATCGGATTGTCCCTATACGAATAGCTTAGACAGCCGCTTAGCCGAATTGGATTACTTACTG
AATAACGATCTGGCCGATGTGGATTGCGAAAACTGGGAAGAGGACACTCCATTTAAAGATCCGCGCGAGC
TGTATGATTTTTTAAAGACGGAAAAGCCCGAAGAGGAACTTGTCTTTTCCCACGGCGACCTGGGAGACAG
CAACATCTTTGTGAAAGATGGCAAAGTAAGTGGCTTTATTGATCTTGGGAGAAGCGGCAGGGCGGACAAG
TGGTATGACATTGCCTTCTGCGTCCGGTCGCTCAGGGAGGATATCGGGGAAGAACAGTATGTCGAGCTAT
TTTTTGACTTACTGGGGATCAAGCCTGATTGGGAGAAAATAAAATATTATATTTTACTGGATGAATTGTT
TTAGCTGTCAGACCAAGTTTACTCATATATACTTTAGATTGATTTAAAACTTCATTTTTAATTTAAAAGG
ATCTAGGTGAAGATCCTTTTTGATAATCTCATGACCAAAATCCCTTAACGTGAGTTTTCGTTCCACTGAG
CGTCAGACCCCGTAGAAAAGATCAAAGGATCTTCTTGAGATCCTTTTTTTCTGCGCGTAATCTGCTGCTT
GCAAACAAAAAAACCACCGCTACCAGCGGTGGTTTGTTTGCCGGATCAAGAGCTACCAACTCTTTTTCCG
AAGGTAACTGGCTTCAGCAGAGCGCAGATACCAAATACTGTTCTTCTAGTGTAGCCGTAGTTAGGCCACC
ACTTCAAGAACTCTGTAGCACCGCCTACATACCTCGCTCTGCTAATCCTGTTACCAGTGGCTGCTGCCAG
TGGCGATAAGTCGTGTCTTACCGGGTTGGACTCAAGACGATAGTTACCGGATAAGGCGCAGCGGTCGGGC
TGAACGGGGGGTTCGTGCACACAGCCCAGCTTGGAGCGAACGACCTACACCGAACTGAGATACCTACAGC
GTGAGCTATGAGAAAGCGCCACGCTTCCCGAAGGGAGAAAGGCGGACAGGTATCCGGTAAGCGGCAGGGT
CGGAACAGGAGAGCGCACGAGGGAGCTTCCAGGGGGAAACGCCTGGTATCTTTATAGTCCTGTCGGGTTT
CGCCACCTCTGACTTGAGCGTCGATTTTTGTGATGCTCGTCAGGGGGGCGGAGCCTATGGAAAAACGCCA
GCAACGCGGCCTTTTTACGGTTCCTGGCCTTTTGCTGGCCTTTTGCTCACATGTTCTTTCCTGCGTTATC
CCCTGATTCTGTGGATAACCGTATTACCGCCTTTGAGTGAGCTGATACCGCTCGCCGCAGCCGAACGACC
GAGCGCAGCGAGTCAGTGAGCGAGGAAGCGGAAGAGCGCCCAATACGCAAACCGCCTCTCCCCGCGCGTT
GGCCGATTCATTAATCACTCTGTGAAG
Features (pLannotate 1.2.2; 5 found; start..end, strand, type, name):
     10..132     +  CDS            PCMP-E50 (fragment): PP192_ARATH - Experimental evidence at transcript level: Swiss-Prot protein existence level 2. From Arabidopsis thaliana (Mouse-ear cress).
    225..329     +  promoter       AmpR promoter: bla
    330..1124    +  CDS            KanR: aminoglycoside phosphotransferase; aphA-3; confers resistance to kanamycin
   1295..1883    +  rep_origin     ori: high-copy-number ColE1/pMB1/pBR322/pUC origin of replication
   2066..2115    +  CDS            lacI (fragment): lac repressor; lacI; The lac repressor binds to the lac operator to inhibit transcription in E. coli. This inhibition can be relieved by adding lactose or isopropyl-β-D-thiogalactopyranoside (IPTG).
