[The description below was written by a language model from this plasmid's Addgene catalogue record and pLannotate feature annotations shown in this document.]
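Description:
pPR-1_2A_LD5T is a small (about 2.1 kb) synthetic-biology part plasmid built on the pAGM1311 backbone, a MoClo-style cloning vector used to hold sequence modules for Golden Gate assembly. It is one of the 42 plasmids that make up the GRASP kit, a modular library for building synthetic pentatricopeptide repeat (sPPR) RNA-binding proteins. The plasmid is propagated in E. coli at high copy from a ColE1/pUC-type origin of replication. Selection is with kanamycin, through an aminoglycoside phosphotransferase gene that the annotation places directly downstream of a bla (AmpR) promoter.

The payload is the synthetic module 2A_LD5T, inserted by Golden Gate cloning. In the feature table it appears as a short coding segment of roughly 120 nt, matched by similarity to a fragment of an Arabidopsis thaliana PPR protein. This is consistent with a designed PPR motif unit and does not indicate a natural gene. The record does not explain the module name, and it does not state which position or RNA base the module corresponds to. No promoter, tag or terminator is annotated for the insert, so the plasmid serves as a donor of a coding part and not as an expression construct. The type IIS restriction sites used for assembly are not annotated either. The short lacI fragment near the end of the sequence is probably a backbone remnant with no function.

According to the depositor, GRASP modules are combined to assemble sPPR proteins with 9, 14 or 19 motifs that can target any RNA sequence of the same length. The stated purpose of this module is the assembly of sPPR proteins for RNA editing.
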