Addgene plasmid #250455: pPR-1_2A_LD5T
Purpose: GRASP module to assemble sPPR proteins for RNA editing: module 2A_LD5T
Depositing lab: Ian Small. Depositing organization: University of Western Australia. Publication: GRASP: a modular toolkit for building synthetic pentatricopeptide repeat RNA-binding proteins. Dennis M, Low SY, Viljoen A, Pullakhandam A, Colas des Francs-Small C, Campbell-Clause L, Bond CS, Small I, Kwok van der Giezen FM. Nucleic Acids Res. 2025 Oct 28;53(20):gkaf1169. doi: 10.1093/nar/gkaf1169. PubMed 41224122.
Backbone
  Vector backbone: pAGM1311
  Backbone manufacturer: Sylvestre Marillonnet
  Vector type: Synthetic Biology
Growth in bacteria
  Bacterial resistance: Kanamycin, 50 μg/mL
  Growth temperature: 37°C
  Growth strain: DH5alpha
  Copy number: High Copy
Gene/Insert
  Gene/Insert name: 2A_LD5T
  Species: Synthetic
  Cloning method: Golden Gate
Terms and licenses: Academic/Nonprofit Terms; Industry Terms: Not Available to Industry
Depositor comments: GRASP kit for MoClo assembly of sPPR proteins is a library of 42 plasmids which can be combined to assemble sPPR proteins with 9, 14, or 19 motifs to target any RNA sequence of the same length. See the original publication for more information, and find code for analysis and script for GRASP assembly at https://github.com/farleykvdg/GRASP.
How to cite: pPR-1_2A_LD5T was a gift from Ian Small (Addgene plasmid # 250455 ; http://n2t.net/addgene:250455 ; RRID:Addgene_250455)
