>Addgene plasmid #250455 | pPR-1_2A_LD5T | depositor partial sequence | sequence record 494175 | 2A_LD5T
CTTCGATAAAATGCCAGAGAGGGATGTTGTTTCTTGGACCGCGATGATCTCTGGTTATGCACAGAACGGT
AGGATAGACGAAGCAAGAGAACTC
